Addgene plasmid #68559: pMpGWB105
Purpose: (Empty Backbone) Gateway binary vector designed for transgenic research with Marchantia polymorpha as well as other plants
Depositing lab: Takayuki Kohchi. Depositing organization: Kyoto University, Graduate School of Biostudies. Publication: Development of Gateway Binary Vector Series with Four Different Selection Markers for the Liverwort Marchantia polymorpha. Ishizaki K, Nishihama R, Ueda M, Inoue K, Ishida S, Nishimura Y, Shikanai T, Kohchi T. PLoS One. 2015 Sep 25;10(9):e0138876. doi: 10.1371/journal.pone.0138876. eCollection 2015. PONE-D-15-25288 PubMed 26406247.
Backbone
  Vector backbone: pMpGWB100
  Backbone manufacturer: Kohchi Lab., Kyoto University
  Backbone size (bp): 9502
  Modifications to backbone: CaMV 35S promoter and Citrine coding sequence are both cloned upstream of the Gateway cassette.
  Vector type: Plant Expression
  Promoter: Cauliflower mosaic virus 35S promoter
  Selectable markers: Hygromycin
  Tag / fusion protein: Citrine (N terminal on insert)
Growth in bacteria
  Bacterial resistance: Chloramphenicol and Spectinomycin, 25 & 50 μg/mL
  Growth temperature: 37°C
  Growth strain: DB3.1
  Copy number: High Copy
Gene/Insert
  Cloning method: Gateway Cloning
Resource information
  A portion of this plasmid was derived from a plasmid made by: The Gateway cassette was provided by Tsuyoshi Nakagawa at Shimane University, Japan.
Terms and licenses: Academic/Nonprofit Terms; Industry Terms: Not Available to Industry
How to cite: pMpGWB105 was a gift from Takayuki Kohchi (Addgene plasmid # 68559 ; http://n2t.net/addgene:68559 ; RRID:Addgene_68559)
