[The description below was written by a language model from this plasmid's Addgene catalogue record and pLannotate feature annotations shown in this document.]
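Description:
pMpGWB105 is an empty Gateway destination binary vector for Agrobacterium-mediated plant transformation, built on the pMpGWB100 backbone and designed mainly for the liverwort Marchantia polymorpha, although it is also intended for other plants. The backbone is listed at about 9.5 kb, and the full deposited sequence is about 12.8 kb. Outside the T-DNA, a high-copy ColE1/pMB1-type origin with the pBR322 bom region supports replication in E. coli. The pVS1 oriV, RepA and StaA functions provide replication and stable maintenance in Agrobacterium. An aadA gene confers bacterial spectinomycin/streptomycin resistance. The unrecombined vector also carries the chloramphenicol resistance gene of the Gateway cassette, so it is selected on both drugs. Because the cassette contains the gyrase toxin gene ccdB, the empty vector is kept in a ccdB-tolerant strain such as DB3.1.

Two plant expression units lie between the nopaline-type right and left border repeats. In the first, a CaMV 35S promoter drives the coding sequence of the yellow fluorescent protein Citrine, followed by the attR1–CmR–ccdB–attR2 cassette and a NOS terminator. An LR reaction with an entry clone replaces the cassette with the gene of interest, giving a constitutively expressed fusion with Citrine at the N terminus. Loss of ccdB counter-selects unrecombined plasmid in standard E. coli strains. The second unit sits near the left border in the opposite orientation. It uses an enhanced 35S promoter, the hygromycin phosphotransferase gene and the CaMV poly(A) signal to allow hygromycin selection of transformed plants. Remnants of lacZα and lac promoter sequence flank the cloning region. Typical applications supported by this design are overexpression and subcellular localisation of Citrine-tagged proteins in transgenic plants.
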