Features (pLannotate 1.2.2; 30 found; start..end, strand, type, name):
     54..78      -  misc_feature   RB T-DNA repeat: right border repeat from nopaline C58 T-DNA
    144..298     -  CDS            lacZα (fragment): LacZα fragment of β-galactosidase; lacZ fragment
    301..321     -  misc_feature   MCS (fragment): pUC18/19 multiple cloning site
    812..1153    +  promoter       CaMV 35S promoter: strong constitutive promoter from cauliflower mosaic virus
   1178..1894    +  CDS            Citrine: Citrine is a basic (constitutively fluorescent) yellow fluorescent protein published in 2001, derived from Aequorea victoria. It has moderate acid sensitivity.
   1904..2028    +  protein_bind   attR1: mutant version of attR; recombination site for the Gateway® LR reaction LR Clonase™
   2065..2095    +  promoter       lac UV5 promoter: E. coli lac promoter with an "up" mutation
   2120..2148    +  promoter       cat promoter (fragment): promoter of the E. coli cat gene encoding chloramphenicol acetyltransferase
   2149..2808    +  CDS            CmR: chloramphenicol acetyltransferase; cat; confers resistance to chloramphenicol
   2987..3145    +  CDS            ccdA (fragment): CCDA_ECO57 - Also known as H, letA. Experimental evidence at protein level: Swiss-Prot protein existence level 1. Antitoxin component of a type II toxin-antitoxin (TA) system which inhibits the post-segregational killing (PSK) of plasmid-free cells, also referred to as a plasmid addiction system. Binds to and blocks the activity of CcdB; will also remove bound CcdB protein from the CcdB-GyrA complex by forming a CcdA-CcdB complex, a process termed rejuvenation. Functions as a transcriptional corepressor for the ccdAB operon, repression also requires CcdB (By similarity). From Escherichia coli
   3150..3452    +  CDS            ccdB: CCDB_ECOLI - Also known as G, letB, letD. Experimental evidence at protein level: Swiss-Prot protein existence level 1. Toxic component of a type II toxin-antitoxin (TA) system, functioning in plasmid maintainence. Responsible for the post- segregational killing (PSK) of plasmid-free cells, also referred to as a plasmid addiction system. Half-life of over 2 hours. Cell killing by CcdB is accompanied by filamentation, defects in chromosome and plasmid segregation, defects in cell division, formation of anucleate cells, decreased DNA synthesis and plasmid loss. Interferes with the activity of DN
   3496..3620    -  protein_bind   attR2: mutant version of attR; recombination site for the Gateway® LR reaction LR Clonase™
   3646..3898    +  terminator     NOS terminator: nopaline synthase terminator and poly(A) signal
   3954..3976    -  protein_bind   lac operator (fragment): The lac repressor binds to the lac operator to inhibit transcription in E. coli. This inhibition can be relieved by adding lactose or isopropyl-β-D-thiogalactopyranoside (IPTG). lac repressor encoded by lacI
   3980..4010    -  promoter       lac promoter: promoter for the E. coli lac operon
   4025..4046    -  protein_bind   CAP binding site: CAP binding activates transcription in the presence of cAMP. E. coli catabolite activator protein
   4131..4305    -  polyA_signal   CaMV poly(A) signal: cauliflower mosaic virus polyadenylation signal
   4346..5371    -  CDS            HygR: hygromycin B phosphotransferase confers resistance to hygromycin
   5438..6113    -  promoter       CaMV 35S promoter (enhanced): cauliflower mosaic virus 35S promoter with a duplicated enhancer region
   6308..6332    -  misc_feature   LB T-DNA repeat: left border repeat from nopaline C58 T-DNA
   6591..6614    +  promoter       Pc promoter (fragment): intI1 (promoter lies within the coding sequence); class 1 integron promoter
   6790..6846    +  CDS            GmR (fragment): gentamycin acetyltransferase; aacC1; confers resistance to gentamycin
   6857..7644    +  CDS            SmR (fragment): aminoglycoside adenylyltransferase (Murphy, 1985); aadA; confers resistance to spectinomycin and streptomycin
   7890..8478    +  rep_origin     ori: high-copy-number ColE1/pMB1/pBR322/pUC origin of replication
   8664..8804    -  misc_feature   bom: basis of mobility region from pBR322
   8906..8945    -  CDS            rop (fragment): Rop protein, which maintains plasmids at low copy number; rop
   9148..9342    -  rep_origin     pVS1 oriV: origin of replication for the Pseudomonas plasmid pVS1 (Heeb et al., 2000)
   9408..10481   -  CDS            pVS1 RepA: replication protein from the Pseudomonas plasmid pVS1 (Heeb et al., 2000)
  10910..11539   -  CDS            pVS1 StaA: stability protein from the Pseudomonas plasmid pVS1 (Heeb et al., 2000)
  12099..12500   -  CDS            Y4CG_SINFN (fragment): Protein inferred from homology: Swiss-Prot protein existence level 3. From Sinorhizobium fredii (strain NBRC 101917 / NGR234).
>Addgene plasmid #68559 | pMpGWB105 | depositor full sequence | sequence record 121501 | pMpGWB105 sequence 12786 bps
TTTCACGCCCTTTTAAATATCCGATTATTCTAATAAACGCTCTTTTCTCTTAGGTTTACCCGCCAATATA
TCCTGTCAAACACTGATAGTTTAAACTGAAGGCGGGAAACGACAATCTGATCCAAGCTCAAGCTGCTCTA
GCATTCGCCATTCAGGCTGCGCAACTGTTGGGAAGGGCGATCGGTGCGGGCCTCTTCGCTATTACGCCAG
CTGGCGAAAGGGGGATGTGCTGCAAGGCGATTAAGTTGGGTAACGCCAGGGTTTTCCCAGTCACGACGTT
GTAAAACGACGGCCAGTGCCAAGCTTGCATGCCTGCAGGTCCCCAGATTAGCCTTTTCAATTTCAGAAAG
AATGCTAACCCACAGATGGTTAGAGAGGCTTACGCAGCAGGTCTCATCAAGACGATCTACCCGAGCAATA
ATCTCCAGGAAATCAAATACCTTCCCAAGAAGGTTAAAGATGCAGTCAAAAGATTCAGGACTAACTGCAT
CAAGAACACAGAGAAAGATATATTTCTCAAGATCAGAAGTACTATTCCAGTATGGACGATTCAAGGCTTG
CTTCACAAACCAAGGCAAGTAATAGAGATTGGAGTCTCTAAAAAGGTAGTTCCCACTGAATCAAAGGCCA
TGGAGTCAAAGATTCAAATAGAGGACCTAACAGAACTCGCCGTAAAGACTGGCGAACAGTTCATACAGAG
TCTCTTACGACTCAATGACAAGAAGAAAATCTTCGTCAACATGGTGGAGCACGACACACTTGTCTACTCC
AAAAATATCAAAGATACAGTCTCAGAAGACCAAAGGGCAATTGAGACTTTTCAACAAAGGGTAATATCCG
GAAACCTCCTCGGATTCCATTGCCCAGCTATCTGTCACTTTATTGTGAAGATAGTGGAAAAGGAAGGTGG
CTCCTACAAATGCCATCATTGCGATAAAGGAAAGGCCATCGTTGAAGATGCCTCTGCCGACAGTGGTCCC
AAAGATGGACCCCCACCCACGAGGAGCATCGTGGAAAAAGAAGACGTTCCAACCACGTCTTCAAAGCAAG
TGGATTGATGTGATATCTCCACTGACGTAAGGGATGACGCACAATCCCACTATCCTTCGCAAGACCCTTC
CTCTATATAAGGAAGTTCATTTCATTTGGAGAGAACACGGGGGACTCTAGAATGAGCATGGTGAGCAAGG
GCGAGGAGCTGTTCACCGGGGTGGTGCCCATCCTGGTCGAGCTGGACGGCGACGTAAACGGCCACAAGTT
CAGCGTGTCCGGCGAGGGCGAGGGCGATGCCACCTACGGCAAGCTGACCCTGAAGTTCATCTGCACCACC
GGCAAGCTGCCCGTGCCCTGGCCCACCCTCGTGACCACCTTCGGCTACGGCCTGATGTGCTTCGCCCGCT
ACCCCGACCACATGAAGCAGCACGACTTCTTCAAGTCCGCCATGCCCGAAGGCTACGTCCAGGAGCGCAC
CATCTTCTTCAAGGACGACGGCAACTACAAGACCCGCGCCGAGGTGAAGTTCGAGGGCGACACCCTGGTG
AACCGCATCGAGCTGAAGGGCATCGACTTCAAGGAGGACGGCAACATCCTGGGGCACAAGCTGGAGTACA
ACTACAACAGCCACAACGTCTATATCATGGCCGACAAGCAGAAGAACGGCATCAAGGTGAACTTCAAGAT
CCGCCACAACATCGAGGACGGCAGCGTGCAGCTCGCCGACCACTACCAGCAGAACACCCCCATCGGCGAC
GGCCCCGTGCTGCTGCCCGACAACCACTACCTGAGCTACCAGTCCGCCCTGAGCAAAGACCCCAACGAGA
AGCGCGATCACATGGTCCTGCTGGAGTTCGTGACCGCCGCCGGGATCACTCTCGGCATGGACGAGCTGTA
CAAGGCTGTTATCACAAGTTTGTACAAAAAAGCTGAACGAGAAACGTAAAATGATATAAATATCAATATA
TTAAATTAGATTTTGCATAAAAAACAGACTACATAATACTGTAAAACACAACATATCCAGTCACTATGGC
GGCCCCTCGAGGGGCCGCATTAGGCACCCCAGGCTTTACACTTTATGCTTCCGGCTCGTATAATGTGTGG
ATTTTGAGTTAGGATCCGGCGAGATTTTCAGGAGCTAAGGAAGCTAAAATGGAGAAAAAAATCACTGGAT
ATACCACCGTTGATATATCCCAATGGCATCGTAAAGAACATTTTGAGGCATTTCAGTCAGTTGCTCAATG
TACCTATAACCAGACCGTTCAGCTGGATATTACGGCCTTTTTAAAGACCGTAAAGAAAAATAAGCACAAG
TTTTATCCGGCCTTTATTCACATTCTTGCCCGCCTGATGAATGCTCATCCGGAATTCCGTATGGCAATGA
AAGACGGTGAGCTGGTGATATGGGATAGTGTTCACCCTTGTTACACCGTTTTCCATGAGCAAACTGAAAC
GTTTTCATCGCTCTGGAGTGAATACCACGACGATTTCCGGCAGTTTCTACACATATATTCGCAAGATGTG
GCGTGTTACGGTGAAAACCTGGCCTATTTCCCTAAAGGGTTTATTGAGAATATGTTTTTCGTCTCAGCCA
ATCCCTGGGTGAGTTTCACCAGTTTTGATTTAAACGTGGCCAATATGGACAACTTCTTCGCCCCCGTTTT
CACCATGGGCAAATATTATACGCAAGGCGACAAGGTGCTGATGCCGCTGGCGATTCAGGTTCATCATGCC
GTCTGTGATGGCTTCCATGTCGGCAGAATGCTTAATGAATTACAACAGTACTGCGATGAGTGGCAGGGCG
GGGCGTAAACGCGTGGATCCGGCTTACTAAAAGCCAGATAACAGTATGCGTATTTGCGCGCTGATTTTTG
CGGTATAAGAATATATACTGATATGTATACCCGAAGTATGTCAAAAAGAGGTGTGCTATGAAGCAGCGTA
TTACAGTGACAGTTGACAGCGACAGCTATCAGTTGCTCAAGGCATATATGATGTCAATATCTCCGGTCTG
GTAAGCACAACCATGCAGAATGAAGCCCGTCGTCTGCGTGCCGAACGCTGGAAAGCGGAAAATCAGGAAG
GGATGGCTGAGGTCGCCCGGTTTATTGAAATGAACGGCTCTTTTGCTGACGAGAACAGGGACTGGTGAAA
TGCAGTTTAAGGTTTACACCTATAAAAGAGAGAGCCGTTATCGTCTGTTTGTGGATGTACAGAGTGATAT
TATTGACACGCCCGGGCGACGGATGGTGATCCCCCTGGCCAGTGCACGTCTGCTGTCAGATAAAGTCTCC
CGTGAACTTTACCCGGTGGTGCATATCGGGGATGAAAGCTGGCGCATGATGACCACCGATATGGCCAGTG
TGCCGGTCTCCGTTATCGGGGAAGAAGTGGCTGATCTCAGCCACCGCGAAAATGACATCAAAAACGCCAT
TAACCTGATGTTCTGGGGAATATAAATGTCAGGCTCCCTTATACACAGCCAGTCTGCAGGTCGACCATAG
TGACTGGATATGTTGTGTTTTACAGTATTATGTAGTCTGTTTTTTATGCAAAATCTAATTTAATATATTG
ATATTTATATCATTTTACGTTTCTCGTTCAGCTTTCTTGTACAAAGTGGTGATAACCTAGAGCTCGAATT
TCCCCGATCGTTCAAACATTTGGCAATAAAGTTTCTTAAGATTGAATCCTGTTGCCGGTCTTGCGATGAT
TATCATATAATTTCTGTTGAATTACGTTAAGCATGTAATAATTAACATGTAATGCATGACGTTATTTATG
AGATGGGTTTTTATGATTAGAGTCCCGCAATTATACATTTAATACGCGATAGAAAACAAAATATAGCGCG
CAAACTAGGATAAATTATCGCGCGCGGTGTCATCTATGTTACTAGATCGGGAATTGGTTCCGGAACCAAT
TCGTAATCATGGTCATAGCTGTTTCCTGTGTGAAATTGTTATCCGCTCACAATTCCACACAACATACGAG
CCGGAAGCATAAAGTGTAAAGCCTGGGGTGCCTAATGAGTGAGCTAACTCACATTAGGCTGAATTAGGCG
CGCCTATTTCTGAATTCAACACATTGCGGACGTTTTTAATGTACTGAATTAACGCCGAATTAATTCGGGG
GATCTGGATTTTAGTACTGGATTTTGGTTTTAGGAATTAGAAATTTTATTGATAGAAGTATTTTACAAAT
ACAAATACATACTAAGGGTTTCTTATATGCTCAACACATGAGCGAAACCCTATAGGAACCCTAATTCCCT
TATCTGGGAACTACTCACACATTATTATGGAGAAACTCGAGCTTGTCGATCGACAGATCCCGGTCGGCAT
CTACTCTATTTCTTTGCCCTCGGACGAGTGCTGGGGCGTCGGTTTCCACTATCGGCGAGTACTTCTACAC
AGCCATCGGTCCAGACGGCCGCGCTTCTGCGGGCGATTTGTGTACGCCCGACAGTCCCGGCTCCGGATCG
GACGATTGCGTCGCATCGACCCTGCGCCCAAGCTGCATCATCGAAATTGCCGTCAACCAAGCTCTGATAG
AGTTGGTCAAGACCAATGCGGAGCATATACGCCCGGAGTCGTGGCGATCCTGCAAGCTCCGGATGCCTCC
GCTCGAAGTAGCGCGTCTGCTGCTCCATACAAGCCAACCACGGCCTCCAGAAGAAGATGTTGGCGACCTC
GTATTGGGAATCCCCGAACATCGCCTCGCTCCAGTCAATGACCGCTGTTATGCGGCCATTGTCCGTCAGG
ACATTGTTGGAGCCGAAATCCGCGTGCACGAGGTGCCGGACTTCGGGGCAGTCCTCGGCCCAAAGCATCA
GCTCATCGAGAGCCTGCGCGACGGACGCACTGACGGTGTCGTCCATCACAGTTTGCCAGTGATACACATG
GGGATCAGCAATCGCGCATATGAAATCACGCCATGTAGTGTATTGACCGATTCCTTGCGGTCCGAATGGG
CCGAACCCGCTCGTCTGGCTAAGATCGGCCGCAGCGATCGCATCCATAGCCTCCGCGACCGGTTGTAGAA
CAGCGGGCAGTTCGGTTTCAGGCAGGTCTTGCAACGTGACACCCTGTGAACGGCGGGAGATGCAATAGGT
CAGGCTCTCGCTAAACTCCCCAATGTCAAGCACTTCCGGAATCGGGAGCGCGGCCGATGCAAAGTGCCGA
TAAACATAACGATCTTTGTAGAAACCATCGGCGCAGCTATTTACCCGCAGGACATATCCACGCCCTCCTA
CATCGAAGCTGAAAGCACGAGATTCTTCGCCCTCCGAGAGCTGCATCAGGTCGGAGACGCTGTCGAACTT
TTCGATCAGAAACTTCTCGACAGACGTCGCGGTGAGTTCAGGCTTTTTCATATCTCATTGCCCCCCGGAT
CTGCGAAAGCTCGAGAGAGATAGATTTGTAGAGAGAGACTGGTGATTTCAGCGTGTCCTCTCCAAATGAA
ATGAACTTCCTTATATAGAGGAAGGTCTTGCGAAGGATAGTGGGATTGTGCGTCATCCCTTACGTCAGTG
GAGATATCACATCAATCCACTTGCTTTGAAGACGTGGTTGGAACGTCTTCTTTTTCCACGATGCTCCTCG
TGGGTGGGGGTCCATCTTTGGGACCACTGTCGGCAGAGGCATCTTGAACGATAGCCTTTCCTTTATCGCA
ATGATGGCATTTGTAGGTGCCACCTTCCTTTTCTACTGTCCTTTTGATGAAGTGACAGATAGCTGGGCAA
TGGAATCCGAGGAGGTTTCCCGATATTACCCTTTGTTGAAAAGTCTCAATAGCCCTTTGGTCTTCTGAGA
CTGTATCTTTGATATTCTTGGAGTAGACGAGAGTGTCGTGCTCCACCATGTTCACATCAATCCACTTGCT
TTGAAGACGTGGTTGGAACGTCTTCTTTTTCCACGATGCTCCTCGTGGGTGGGGGTCCATCTTTGGGACC
ACTGTCGGCAGAGGCATCTTGAACGATAGCCTTTCCTTTATCGCAATGATGGCATTTGTAGGTGCCACCT
TCCTTTTCTACTGTCCTTTTGATGAAGTGACAGATAGCTGGGCAATGGAATCCGAGGAGGTTTCCCGATA
TTACCCTTTGTTGAAAAGTCTCAATAGCCCTTTGGTCTTCTGAGACTGTATCTTTGATATTCTTGGAGTA
GACGAGAGTGTCGTGCTCCACCATGTTGGCAAGCTGCTCTAGCCAATACGCAAACCGAATTCAGAAATAA
ATTCAGCCTAATTCGGCGTTAATTCAGTACATTAAAAACGTCCGCAATGTGTTATTAAGTTGTCTAAGCG
TCAATTTGTTTACACCACAATATATCCTGCCACCAGCCAGCCAACAGCTCCCCGACCGGCAGCTCGGCAC
AAAATCACCACTCGATACAGGCAGCCCATCAGTCCGGGACGGCGTCAGCGGGAGAGCCGTTGTAAGGCGG
CAGACTTTGCTCATGTTACCGATGCTATTCGGAAGAACGGCAACTAAGCTGCCGGGTTTGAAACACGGAT
GATCTCGCGGAGGGTAGCATGTTGATTGTAACGATGACAGAGCGTTGCTGCCTGTGATCAATTCGGGCAC
GAACCCAGTGGACATAAGCCTGTTCGGTTCGTAAGCTGTAATGCAAGTAGCGTATGCGCTCACGCAACTG
GTCCAGAACCTTGACCGAACGCAGCGGTGGTAACGGCGCAGTGGCGGTTTTCATGGCTTGTTATGACTGT
TTTTTTGGGGTACAGTCTATGCCTCGGGCATCCAAGCAGCAAGCGCGTTACGCCGTGGGTCGATGTTTGA
TGTTATGGAGCAGCAACGATGTTACGCAGCAGGGCAGTCGCCCTAAAACAAAGTTAAACATCATGGGGGA
AGCGGTGATCGCCGAAGTATCGACTCAACTATCAGAGGTAGTTGGCGTCATCGAGCGCCATCTCGAACCG
ACGTTGCTGGCCGTACATTTGTACGGCTCCGCAGTGGATGGCGGCCTGAAGCCACACAGTGATATTGATT
TGCTGGTTACGGTGACCGTAAGGCTTGATGAAACAACGCGGCGAGCTTTGATCAACGACCTTTTGGAAAC
TTCGGCTTCCCCTGGAGAGAGCGAGATTCTCCGCGCTGTAGAAGTCACCATTGTTGTGCACGACGACATC
ATTCCGTGGCGTTATCCAGCTAAGCGCGAACTGCAATTTGGAGAATGGCAGCGCAATGACATTCTTGCAG
GTATCTTCGAGCCAGCCACGATCGACATTGATCTGGCTATCTTGCTGACAAAAGCAAGAGAACATAGCGT
TGCCTTGGTAGGTCCAGCGGCGGAGGAACTCTTTGATCCGGTTCCTGAACAGGATCTATTTGAGGCGCTA
AATGAAACCTTAACGCTATGGAACTCGCCGCCCGACTGGGCTGGCGATGAGCGAAATGTAGTGCTTACGT
TGTCCCGCATTTGGTACAGCGCAGTAACCGGCAAAATCGCGCCGAAGGATGTCGCTGCCGACTGGGCAAT
GGAGCGCCTGCCGGCCCAGTATCAGCCCGTCATACTTGAAGCTAGACAGGCTTATCTTGGACAAGAAGAA
GATCGCTTGGCCTCGCGCGCAGATCAGTTGGAAGAATTTGTCCACTACGTGAAAGGCGAGATCACCAAGG
TAGTCGGCAAATAATGTCTAGCTAGAAATTCGTTCAAGCCGACGCCGCTTCGCGGCGCGGCTTAACTCAA
GCGTTAGATGCACTAAGCACATAATTGCTCACAGCCAAACTATCAGGTCAAGTCTGCTTTTATTATTTTT
AAGCGTGCATAATAAGCCCTACACAAATTGGGAGATATATCATGCATGACCAAAATCCCTTAACGTGAGT
TTTCGTTCCACTGAGCGTCAGACCCCGTAGAAAAGATCAAAGGATCTTCTTGAGATCCTTTTTTTCTGCG
CGTAATCTGCTGCTTGCAAACAAAAAAACCACCGCTACCAGCGGTGGTTTGTTTGCCGGATCAAGAGCTA
CCAACTCTTTTTCCGAAGGTAACTGGCTTCAGCAGAGCGCAGATACCAAATACTGTCCTTCTAGTGTAGC
CGTAGTTAGGCCACCACTTCAAGAACTCTGTAGCACCGCCTACATACCTCGCTCTGCTAATCCTGTTACC
AGTGGCTGCTGCCAGTGGCGATAAGTCGTGTCTTACCGGGTTGGACTCAAGACGATAGTTACCGGATAAG
GCGCAGCGGTCGGGCTGAACGGGGGGTTCGTGCACACAGCCCAGCTTGGAGCGAACGACCTACACCGAAC
TGAGATACCTACAGCGTGAGCTATGAGAAAGCGCCACGCTTCCCGAAGGGAGAAAGGCGGACAGGTATCC
GGTAAGCGGCAGGGTCGGAACAGGAGAGCGCACGAGGGAGCTTCCAGGGGGAAACGCCTGGTATCTTTAT
AGTCCTGTCGGGTTTCGCCACCTCTGACTTGAGCGTCGATTTTTGTGATGCTCGTCAGGGGGGCGGAGCC
TATGGAAAAACGCCAGCAACGCGGCCTTTTTACGGTTCCTGGCCTTTTGCTGGCCTTTTGCTCACATGTT
CTTTCCTGCGTTATCCCCTGATTCTGTGGATAACCGTATTACCGCCTTTGAGTGAGCTGATACCGCTCGC
CGCAGCCGAACGACCGAGCGCAGCGAGTCAGTGAGCGAGGAAGCGGAAGAGCGCCTGATGCGGTATTTTC
TCCTTACGCATCTGTGCGGTATTTCACACCGCATATGGTGCACTCTCAGTACAATCTGCTCTGATGCCGC
ATAGTTAAGCCAGTATACACTCCGCTATCGCTACGTGACTGGGTCATGGCTGCGCCCCGACACCCGCCAA
CACCCGCTGACGCGCCCTGACGGGCTTGTCTGCTCCCGGCATCCGCTTACAGACAAGCTGTGACCGTCTC
CGGGAGCTGCATGTGTCAGAGGTTTTCACCGTCATCACCGAAACGCGCGAGGCAGGGTGCCTTGATGTGG
GCGCCGGCGGTCGAGTGGCGACGGCGCGGCTTGTCCGCGCCCTGGTAGATTGCCTGGCCGTAGGCCAGCC
ATTTTTGAGCGGCCAGCGGCCGCGATAGGCCGACGCGAAGCGGCGGGGCGTAGGGAGCGCAGCGACCGAA
GGGTAGGCGCTTTTTGCAGCTCTTCGGCTGTGCGCTGGCCAGACAGTTATGCACAGGCCAGGCGGGTTTT
AAGAGTTTTAATAAGTTTTAAAGAGTTTTAGGCGGAAAAATCGCCTTTTTTCTCTTTTATATCAGTCACT
TACATGTGTGACCGGTTCCCAATGTACGGCTTTGGGTTCCCAATGTACGGGTTCCGGTTCCCAATGTACG
GCTTTGGGTTCCCAATGTACGTGCTATCCACAGGAAAGAGACCTTTTCGACCTTTTTCCCCTGCTAGGGC
AATTTGCCCTAGCATCTGCTCCGTACATTAGGAACCGGCGGATGCTTCGCCCTCGATCAGGTTGCGGTAG
CGCATGACTAGGATCGGGCCAGCCTGCCCCGCCTCCTCCTTCAAATCGTACTCCGGCAGGTCATTTGACC
CGATCAGCTTGCGCACGGTGAAACAGAACTTCTTGAACTCTCCGGCGCTGCCACTGCGTTCGTAGATCGT
CTTGAACAACCATCTGGCTTCTGCCTTGCCTGCGGCGCGGCGTGCCAGGCGGTAGAGAAAACGGCCGATG
CCGGGATCGATCAAAAAGTAATCGGGGTGAACCGTCAGCACGTCCGGGTTCTTGCCTTCTGTGATCTCGC
GGTACATCCAATCAGCTAGCTCGATCTCGATGTACTCCGGCCGCCCGGTTTCGCTCTTTACGATCTTGTA
GCGGCTAATCAAGGCTTCACCCTCGGATACCGTCACCAGGCGGCCGTTCTTGGCCTTCTTCGTACGCTGC
ATGGCAACGTGCGTGGTGTTTAACCGAATGCAGGTTTCTACCAGGTCGTCTTTCTGCTTTCCGCCATCGG
CTCGCCGGCAGAACTTGAGTACGTCCGCAACGTGTGGACGGAACACGCGGCCGGGCTTGTCTCCCTTCCC
TTCCCGGTATCGGTTCATGGATTCGGTTAGATGGGAAACCGCCATCAGTACCAGGTCGTAATCCCACACA
CTGGCCATGCCGGCCGGCCCTGCGGAAACCTCTACGTGCCCGTCTGGAAGCTCGTAGCGGATCACCTCGC
CAGCTCGTCGGTCACGCTTCGACAGACGGAAAACGGCCACGTCCATGATGCTGCGACTATCGCGGGTGCC
CACGTCATAGAGCATCGGAACGAAAAAATCTGGTTGCTCGTCGCCCTTGGGCGGCTTCCTAATCGACGGC
GCACCGGCTGCCGGCGGTTGCCGGGATTCTTTGCGGATTCGATCAGCGGCCGCTTGCCACGATTCACCGG
GGCGTGCTTCTGCCTCGATGCGTTGCCGCTGGGCGGCCTGCGCGGCCTTCAACTTCTCCACCAGGTCATC
ACCCAGCGCCGCGCCGATTTGTACCGGGCCGGATGGTTTGCGACCGCTCACGCCGATTCCTCGGGCTTGG
GGGTTCCAGTGCCATTGCAGGGCCGGCAGACAACCCAGCCGCTTACGCCTGGCCAACCGCCCGTTCCTCC
ACACATGGGGCATTCCACGGCGTCGGTGCCTGGTTGTTCTTGATTTTCCATGCCGCCTCCTTTAGCCGCT
AAAATTCATCTACTCATTTATTCATTTGCTCATTTACTCTGGTAGCTGCGCGATGTATTCAGATAGCAGC
TCGGTAATGGTCTTGCCTTGGCGTACCGCGTACATCTTCAGCTTGGTGTGATCCTCCGCCGGCAACTGAA
AGTTGACCCGCTTCATGGCTGGCGTGTCTGCCAGGCTGGCCAACGTTGCAGCCTTGCTGCTGCGTGCGCT
CGGACGGCCGGCACTTAGCGTGTTTGTGCTTTTGCTCATTTTCTCTTTACCTCATTAACTCAAATGAGTT
TTGATTTAATTTCAGCGGCCAGCGCCTGGACCTCGCGGGCAGCGTCGCCCTCGGGTTCTGATTCAAGAAC
GGTTGTGCCGGCGGCGGCAGTGCCTGGGTAGCTCACGCGCTGCGTGATACGGGACTCAAGAATGGGCAGC
TCGTACCCGGCCAGCGCCTCGGCAACCTCACCGCCGATGCGCGTGCCTTTGATCGCCCGCGACACGACAA
AGGCCGCTTGTAGCCTTCCATCCGTGACCTCAATGCGCTGCTTAACCAGCTCCACCAGGTCGGCGGTGGC
CCATATGTCGTAAGGGCTTGGCTGCACCGGAATCAGCACGAAGTCGGCTGCCTTGATCGCGGACACAGCC
AAGTCCGCCGCCTGGGGCGCTCCGTCGATCACTACGAAGTCGCGCCGGCCGATGGCCTTCACGTCGCGGT
CAATCGTCGGGCGGTCGATGCCGACAACGGTTAGCGGTTGATCTTCCCGCACGGCCGCCCAATCGCGGGC
ACTGCCCTGGGGATCGGAATCGACTAACAGAACATCGGCCCCGGCGAGTTGCAGGGCGCGGGCTAGATGG
GTTGCGATGGTCGTCTTGCCTGACCCGCCTTTCTGGTTAAGTACAGCGATAACCTTCATGCGTTCCCCTT
GCGTATTTGTTTATTTACTCATCGCATCATATACGCAGCGACCGCATGACGCAAGCTGTTTTACTCAAAT
ACACATCACCTTTTTAGACGGCGGCGCTCGGTTTCTTCAGCGGCCAAGCTGGCCGGCCAGGCCGCCAGCT
TGGCATCAGACAAACCGGCCAGGATTTCATGCAGCCGCACGGTTGAGACGTGCGCGGGCGGCTCGAACAC
GTACCCGGCCGCGATCATCTCCGCCTCGATCTCTTCGGTAATGAAAAACGGTTCGTCCTGGCCGTCCTGG
TGCGGTTTCATGCTTGTTCCTCTTGGCGTTCATTCTCGGCGGCCGCCAGGGCGTCGGCCTCGGTCAATGC
GTCCTCACGGAAGGCACCGCGCCGCCTGGCCTCGGTGGGCGTCACTTCCTCGCTGCGCTCAAGTGCGCGG
TACAGGGTCGAGCGATGCACGCCAAGCAGTGCAGCCGCCTCTTTCACGGTGCGGCCTTCCTGGTCGATCA
GCTCGCGGGCGTGCGCGATCTGTGCCGGGGTGAGGGTAGGGCGGGGGCCAAACTTCACGCCTCGGGCCTT
GGCGGCCTCGCGCCCGCTCCGGGTGCGGTCGATGATTAGGGAACGCTCGAACTCGGCAATGCCGGCGAAC
ACGGTCAACACCATGCGGCCGGCCGGCGTGGTGGTGTCGGCCCACGGCTCTGCCAGGCTACGCAGGCCCG
CGCCGGCCTCCTGGATGCGCTCGGCAATGTCCAGTAGGTCGCGGGTGCTGCGGGCCAGGCGGTCTAGCCT
GGTCACTGTCACAACGTCGCCAGGGCGTAGGTGGTCAAGCATCCTGGCCAGCTCCGGGCGGTCGCGCCTG
GTGCCGGTGATCTTCTCGGAAAACAGCTTGGTGCAGCCGGCCGCGTGCAGTTCGGCCCGTTGGTTGGTCA
AGTCCTGGTCGTCGGTGCTGACGCGGGCATAGCCCAGCAGGCCAGCGGCGGCGCTCTTGTTCATGGCGTA
ATGTCTCCGGTTCTAGTCGCAAGTATTCTACTTTATGCGACTAAAACACGCGACAAGAAAACGCCAGGAA
AAGGGCAGGGCGGCAGCCTGTCGCGTAACTTAGGACTTGTGCGACATGTCGTTTTCAGAAGACGGCTGCA
CTGAACGTCAGAAGCCGACTGCACTATAGCAGCGGAGGGGTTGGATCAAAGTACTTTGATCCCGAGGGGA
ACCCTGTGGTTGGCATGCACATACAAATGGACGAACGGATAAACCT
