>Addgene plasmid #68559 | pMpGWB105 | addgene partial sequence | sequence record 128906 | NOSterm-R 5'-attgccaaatgtttgaacga-3'
TGCATAAAAAACAGACTACATAATACTGTAAAACACAACATATCCAGTCACTATGGTCGACCTGCAGACT
GGCTGTGTATAAGGGAGCCTGACATTTATATTCCCCAGAACATCAGGTTAATGGCGTTTTTGATGTCATT
TTCGCGGTGGCTGAGATCAGCCACTTCTTCCCCGATAACGGAGACCGGCACACTGGCCATATCGGTGGTC
ATCATGCGCCAGCTTTCATCCCCGATATGCACCACCGGGTAAAGTTCACGGGAGACTTTATCTGACAGCA
GACGTGCACTGGCCAGGGGGATCACCATCCGTCGCCCGGGCGTGTCAATAATATCACTCTGTACATCCAC
AAACAGACGATAACGGCTCTCTCTTTTATAGGTGTAAACCTTAAACTGCATTTCACCAGCCCCTGTTCTC
GTCAGCAAAAGAGCCGTTCATTTCAATAAACCGGGCGACCTCAGCCATCCCTTCCTGATTTTCCGCTTTC
CAGCGTTCGGCACGCAGACGACGGGCTTCATTCTGCATGGTTGTGCTTACCAGACCGGAGATATTGACAT
CATATATGCCTTGAGCAACTGATAGCTGTCGCTGTCAACTGTCACTGTAATACGCTGCTTCATAGCATAC
CTCT
