>Addgene plasmid #68559 | pMpGWB105 | addgene partial sequence | sequence record 131777 | EXFP-R 5'-GTCTTGTAGTTGCCGTCGTC-3'
AGTCGTGCTGCTTCATGTGGTCGGGGTAGCGGGCGAAGCACATCAGGCCGTAGCCGAAGGTGGTCACGAG
GGTGGGCCAGGGCACGGGCAGCTTGCCGGTGGTGCAGATGAACTTCAGGGTCAGCTTGCCGTAGGTGGCA
TCGCCCTCGCCCTCGCCGGACACGCTGAACTTGTGGCCGTTTACGTCGCCGTCCAGCTCGACCAGGATGG
GCACCACCCCGGTGAACAGCTCCTCGCCCTTGCTCACCATGCTCATTCTAGAGTCCCCCGTGTTCTCTCC
AAATGAAATGAACTTCCTTATATAGAGGAAGGGTCTTGCGAAGGATAGTGGGATTGTGCGTCATCCCTTA
CGTCAGTGGAGATATCACATCAATCCACTTGCTTTGAAGACGTGGTTGGAACGTCTTCTTTTTCCACGAT
GCTCCTCGTGGGTGGGGGTCCATCTTTGGGACCACTGTCGGCAGAGGCATCTTCAACGATGGCCTTTCCT
TTATCGCAATGATGGCATTTGTAGGAGCCACCTTCCTTTTCCACTATCTTCACAATAAAGTGACAGATAG
CTGGGCAATGGAATCCGAGGAGGTTTCCGGATATTACCCTTTGTTGAAAAGTCTCAATTGCCCTTTGGTC
TTCTGAGACTGTATCTTTGATATTTTT
