>Addgene plasmid #68559 | pMpGWB105 | addgene partial sequence | sequence record 131778 | EXFP-internal-F 5'-ACGACGGCAACTACAAGACC-3'
AGGGCATCGACTTCAAGGAGGACGGCAACATCCTGGGGCACAAGCTGGAGTACAACTACAACAGCCACAA
CGTCTATATCATGGCCGACAAGCAGAAGAACGGCATCAAGGTGAACTTCAAGATCCGCCACAACATCGAG
GACGGCAGCGTGCAGCTCGCCGACCACTACCAGCAGAACACCCCCATCGGCGACGGCCCCGTGCTGCTGC
CCGACAACCACTACCTGAGCTACCAGTCCGCCCTGAGCAAAGACCCCAACGAGAAGCGCGATCACATGGT
CCTGCTGGAGTTCGTGACCGCCGCCGGGATCACTCTCGGCATGGACGAGCTGTACAAGGCTGTTATCACA
AGTTTGTACAAAAAAGCTGAACGAGAAACGTAAAATGATATAAATATCAATATATTAAATTAGATTTTGC
ATAAAAAACAGACTACATAATACTGTAAAACACAACATATCCAGTCA
